Addgene plasmid #165975: pATP416-pluxO5-ptetO7-crtYBI
Purpose: Expresses carotenoid biosynthesis gene in response to homoserine lactone and doxycycline in yeast expressing LuxTA and rtTA
Depositing lab: Jun Ishii. Depositing organization: Kobe University. Publication: Robust and flexible platform for directed evolution of yeast genetic switches. Tominaga M, Nozaki K, Umeno D, Ishii J, Kondo A. Nat Commun. 2021 Mar 23;12(1):1846. doi: 10.1038/s41467-021-22134-y. PubMed 33758180.
Backbone
  Vector backbone: pRS416
  Total vector size (bp): 12296
  Vector type: Yeast Expression, Synthetic Biology
  Selectable markers: URA3
Growth in bacteria
  Bacterial resistance: Ampicillin, 100 μg/mL
  Growth temperature: 37°C
  Growth strain: DH5alpha
  Copy number: High Copy
Gene/Insert 1
  Gene/Insert name: Xanthophyllomyces dendrorhous phytoene-beta carotene synthase (crtYB) mRNA, complete cds (alt name: crtYB)
  Species: Xanthophyllomyces dendrorhous
  Insert size (bp): 2022
  Mutation: C66A, C1359T
  GenBank ID: AY177204.1
  Promoter: Synthetic promoter (pluxO5)
  Cloning method: Ligation Independent Cloning
  Sequencing primers: 5′ T7, M13/pUC Forward; 3′ n/a
Gene/Insert 2
  Gene/Insert name: Xanthophyllomyces dendrorhous phytoene desaturase mRNA, complete cds (alt name: CrtI)
  Species: Xanthophyllomyces dendrorhous
  Insert size (bp): 1749
  Mutation: C1281A, G1698A
  GenBank ID: AY177424.1
  Promoter: pTDH3
  Cloning method: Ligation Independent Cloning
  Sequencing primers: 5′ n/a; 3′ n/a
Gene/Insert 3
  Gene/Insert name: BTS1 (alt name: Saccharomyces cerevisiae S288C farnesyltranstransferase (BTS1))
  Species: S. cerevisiae (budding yeast)
  Insert size (bp): 1008
  GenBank ID: NM_001183883.1
  Entrez Gene: BTS1 (a.k.a. YPL069C)
  Promoter: Synthetic promoter (ptetO7)
  Cloning method: Ligation Independent Cloning
  Sequencing primers: 5′ n/a; 3′ M13/pUC Reverse
Resource information
  A portion of this plasmid was derived from a plasmid made by: Tet systems (pTRE-Tight)
Terms and licenses: Academic/Nonprofit Terms; Industry Terms: Not Available to Industry
Depositor comments: A portion of this plasmid (the operator region of ptetO7) was derived from a plasmid (pTRE-Tight, Tet systems).
How to cite: pATP416-pluxO5-ptetO7-crtYBI was a gift from Jun Ishii (Addgene plasmid # 165975 ; http://n2t.net/addgene:165975 ; RRID:Addgene_165975)
