[The description below was written by a language model from this plasmid's Addgene catalogue record and pLannotate feature annotations shown in this document.]
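Description:
pATP416-pluxO5-ptetO7-crtYBI is a 12.3 kb yeast expression and synthetic-biology plasmid built on the pRS416 backbone. It is a centromeric E. coli–S. cerevisiae shuttle vector. A CEN6/ARS element maintains it in yeast, where the URA3 marker provides uracil prototrophy selection and can be counterselected with 5-FOA. In bacteria, a high-copy ColE1/pUC origin and the AmpR β-lactamase gene support propagation under ampicillin selection. pBluescript-type remnants also remain around the cloning region, including an f1 origin, lacZα and MCS fragments, and T7 and T3 promoters.

The payload is a three-gene β-carotene pathway arranged as a two-input logic readout. The bifunctional phytoene synthase/lycopene cyclase crtYB from Xanthophyllomyces dendrorhous carries the recorded nucleotide changes C66A and C1359T. It is driven by the synthetic pluxO5 promoter and ends at the ADH1 terminator. The annotation shows a GAL1 promoter fragment next to the coding sequence, presumably the core promoter, but it does not annotate the lux operator region itself. The phytoene desaturase crtI from the same species (C1281A, G1698A) is expressed constitutively from the TDH3 (GAP) promoter. The annotation tool labels this gene by homology to a Neurospora enzyme. S. cerevisiae BTS1, the geranylgeranyl diphosphate synthase that supplies the pathway precursor, sits under ptetO7. This promoter combines the seven-tetO operator region taken from pTRE-Tight with a GAL1 promoter fragment, and the cassette ends at the PGK1 terminator.

In yeast that express the LuxTA and rtTA transactivators, crtYB responds to homoserine lactone and BTS1 responds to doxycycline. Carotenoid production therefore reports the activity of both genetic switches, which suggests AND-like behaviour that requires both inducers.
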