Features (pLannotate 1.2.2; 30 found; start..end, strand, type, name):
    137..186     +  misc_feature   bom (fragment): basis of mobility region from pBR322
    194..409     +  promoter       URA3 promoter: S. cerevisiae URA3
    410..1213    +  CDS            URA3: orotidine-5'-phosphate decarboxylase, required for uracil biosynthesis; S. cerevisiae URA3; yeast auxotrophic marker, counterselectable with 5-fluoroorotic acid (5-FOA)
   1292..1343    +  misc_feature   bom (fragment): basis of mobility region from pBR322
   1371..1799    -  rep_origin     f1 ori (sequence partly withheld): f1 bacteriophage origin of replication; arrow indicates direction of (+) strand synthesis
   1803..1958    -  CDS            lacZα (fragment): LacZα fragment of β-galactosidase; lacZ fragment
   1966..1984    +  promoter       T7 promoter: promoter for bacteriophage T7 RNA polymerase
   1993..2070    -  misc_feature   MCS (fragment): pBluescript multiple cloning site
   2071..2091    -  misc_feature   MCS (fragment): pBluescript multiple cloning site
   2204..2391    -  terminator     ADH1 terminator: S. cerevisiae ADH1; transcription terminator for the S. cerevisiae alcohol dehydrogenase 1 (ADH1) gene
   2403..4421    -  CDS            crtYB: LCPS_PHARH - Also known as pbs. Experimental evidence at transcript level: Swiss-Prot protein existence level 2. Bifunctional enzyme that catalyzes the reactions from geranylgeranyl diphosphate to phytoene (phytoene synthase) and lycopene to beta-carotene via the intermediate gamma-carotene (lycopene cyclase). The cyclase preferentially catalyzes the symmetric cyclization of both ends of the substrate to produce dicyclic carotenoids. Beta-carotene is further processed to the acidic carotenoid astaxanthin. From Phaffia rhodozyma (Yeast) (Xanthophyllomyces dendrorhous).
   4439..4655    -  promoter       GAL1 promoter (fragment): S. cerevisiae GAL1; inducible promoter, regulated by Gal4
   4877..5543    +  promoter       GAP promoter: S. cerevisiae TDH3; promoter for glyceraldehyde-3-phosphate dehydrogenase
   5580..7103    +  CDS            al-1 (fragment): CRTI_NEUCR - Experimental evidence at protein level: Swiss-Prot protein existence level 1. Phytoene desaturase involved in the carotenoid biosynthesis pathway. Converts phytoene into 3,4-didehydrolycopene via the intermediary of phytofluene, zeta-carotene, neurosporene and lycopene, by introducing up to five double bonds into phytoene. From Neurospora crassa (strain ATCC 24698 / 74-OR23-1A / CBS 708.71 / DSM 1257 / FGSC 987).
   7658..7678    -  misc_feature   MCS (fragment): pBluescript multiple cloning site
   7676..7924    +  promoter       tight TRE promoter (fragment): Tet-responsive promoter PTight, consisting of seven tet operator sequences followed by the minimal CMV promoter
   7925..8141    +  promoter       GAL1 promoter (fragment): S. cerevisiae GAL1; inducible promoter, regulated by Gal4
   8159..9163    +  CDS            BTS1 (sequence withheld): GGPPS_YEAST - Experimental evidence at protein level: Swiss-Prot protein existence level 1. Catalyzes the trans-addition of the 3 molecules of IPP onto DMAPP to form geranylgeranyl pyrophosphate. Required for the membrane attachment of YPT1 and SEC4. May be involved in vesicle trafficking and protein sorting. From Saccharomyces cerevisiae (strain ATCC 204508 / S288c) (Baker's yeast).
   9188..9458    +  terminator     PGK1 terminator: S. cerevisae PGK1; transcription terminator for 3-phosphoglycerate kinase gene
   9474..9510    -  misc_feature   MCS (fragment): pBluescript multiple cloning site
   9523..9541    -  promoter       T3 promoter: promoter for bacteriophage T3 RNA polymerase
   9584..9606    -  protein_bind   lac operator (fragment): The lac repressor binds to the lac operator to inhibit transcription in E. coli. This inhibition can be relieved by adding lactose or isopropyl-β-D-thiogalactopyranoside (IPTG). lac repressor encoded by lacI
   9610..9640    -  promoter       lac promoter: promoter for the E. coli lac operon
   9655..9676    -  protein_bind   CAP binding site: CAP binding activates transcription in the presence of cAMP. E. coli catabolite activator protein
   9689..9781    -  CDS            lacI (fragment): lac repressor; lacI; The lac repressor binds to the lac operator to inhibit transcription in E. coli. This inhibition can be relieved by adding lactose or isopropyl-β-D-thiogalactopyranoside (IPTG).
   9964..10552   -  rep_origin     ori: high-copy-number ColE1/pMB1/pBR322/pUC origin of replication
  10723..11583   -  CDS            AmpR: β-lactamase; bla; confers resistance to ampicillin, carbenicillin, and related antibiotics
  11584..11688   -  promoter       AmpR promoter: bla
  11725..12228   +  misc_feature   CEN/ARS: S. cerevisiae CEN6 centromere fused to an autonomously replicating sequence
  12296..35      +  CDS            rop (fragment) (across the origin): Rop protein, which maintains plasmids at low copy number; rop
>Addgene plasmid #165975 | pATP416-­pluxO5-­ptetO7-­crtYBI | addgene full sequence | sequence record 328841 | Addgene NGS Result
TCGCGCGTTTCGGTGATGACGGTGAAAACCTCTGACACATGCAGCTCCCGGAGACGGTCACAGCTTGTCT
GTAAGCGGATGCCGGGAGCAGACAAGCCCGTCAGGGCGCGTCAGCGGGTGTTGGCGGGTGTCGGGGCTGG
CTTAACTATGCGGCATCAGAGCAGATTGTACTGAGAGTGCACCATACCACCTTTTCAATTCATCATTTTT
TTTTTATTCTTTTTTTTGATTTCGGTTTCCTTGAAATTTTTTTGATTCGGTAATCTCCGAACAGAAGGAA
GAACGAAGGAAGGAGCACAGACTTAGATTGGTATATATACGCATATGTAGTGTTGAAGAAACATGAAATT
GCCCAGTATTCTTAACCCAACTGCACAGAACAAAAACCTGCAGGAAACGAAGATAAATCATGTCGAAAGC
TACATATAAGGAACGTGCTGCTACTCATCCTAGTCCTGTTGCTGCCAAGCTATTTAATATCATGCACGAA
AAGCAAACAAACTTGTGTGCTTCATTGGATGTTCGTACCACCAAGGAATTACTGGAGTTAGTTGAAGCAT
TAGGTCCCAAAATTTGTTTACTAAAAACACATGTGGATATCTTGACTGATTTTTCCATGGAGGGCACAGT
TAAGCCGCTAAAGGCATTATCCGCCAAGTACAATTTTTTACTCTTCGAAGACAGAAAATTTGCTGACATT
GGTAATACAGTCAAATTGCAGTACTCTGCGGGTGTATACAGAATAGCAGAATGGGCAGACATTACGAATG
CACACGGTGTGGTGGGCCCAGGTATTGTTAGCGGTTTGAAGCAGGCGGCAGAAGAAGTAACAAAGGAACC
TAGAGGCCTTTTGATGTTAGCAGAATTGTCATGCAAGGGCTCCCTATCTACTGGAGAATATACTAAGGGT
ACTGTTGACATTGCGAAGAGCGACAAAGATTTTGTTATCGGCTTTATTGCTCAAAGAGACATGGGTGGAA
GAGATGAAGGTTACGATTGGTTGATTATGACACCCGGTGTGGGTTTAGATGACAAGGGAGACGCATTGGG
TCAACAGTATAGAACCGTGGATGATGTGGTCTCTACAGGATCTGACATTATTATTGTTGGAAGAGGACTA
TTTGCAAAGGGAAGGGATGCTAAGGTAGAGGGTGAACGTTACAGAAAAGCAGGCTGGGAAGCATATTTGA
GAAGATGCGGCCAGCAAAACTAAAAAACTGTATTATAAGTAAATGCATGTATACTAAACTCACAAATTAG
AGCTTCAATTTAATTATATCAGTTATTACCCTATGCGGTGTGAAATACCGCACAGATGCGTAAGGAGAAA
ATACCGCATCAGGAAATTGTAAGCGTTAATATTTTGTTAAAATTCGCGTTAAATTTTTGTTAAATCAGCT
CATTTTTTAACCAATAGGCCGAAATCGGCAAAATCCCTTATAAATCAAAAGAATAGACCGAGATAGGGT
[37 nt withheld, positions 1470-1506]
AAAGAACGTGGACTCCAACGTCAAAGG
[49 nt withheld, positions 1534-1582]
T
[91 nt withheld, positions 1584-1674]
G
[124 nt withheld, positions 1676-1799]
CCATTCGCCATTCAGGCTGCGCAACTGTTGGGAAGGGCGATCGGTGCGGGCCTCTTCGCTATTACGCCAG
CTGGCGAAAGGGGGATGTGCTGCAAGGCGATTAAGTTGGGTAACGCCAGGGTTTTCCCAGTCACGACGTT
GTAAAACGACGGCCAGTGAGCGCGCGTAATACGACTCACTATAGGGCGAATTGGGTACCGGGCCCCCCCT
CGAGGTCGACGGTATCGATAAGCTTGATATCGAATTCCTGCAGCCCGGGGGATCCACTAGTGGTACCGGG
CCCCCCCTCGAGTTGTCCTCTGAGGACATAAAATACACACCGAGATTCATCAACTCATTGCTGGAGTTAG
CATATCTACAATTGGGTGAAATGGGGAGCGATTTGCAGGCATTTGCTCGGCATGCCGGTAGAGGTGTGGT
CAATAAGAGCGACCTCATGCTATACCTGAGAAAGCAACCTGACCTACAGGAAAGAGTTACTCAAGAATAA
GAATTTTCGTTTTAAAACCTAAGAGTCACTTTAAAATTTGTATACACTTATTTTTTTTATAACTTATTTA
ATAATAAAAATCATAAATCATAAGAAATTCGCGGCCGGCCTTACTGCCCTTCCCATCCGCTCATGACCAC
ACTCAAGACTTTCCGTACTCTCCTCCATCCGGCAACTGTCCTTCTCTCTCCGACGTCTCCTTTCCAAACG
ACTTTGATCTCTCGGCCGATCAGTAGGTAGCTCGCGCAAGCCGCTCGCATTCCCGCTTGAACCTCGGTAG
GAAGTCGGTCAATTCCCTTATAAGAATGTTTGGCAAGATCCTCTGCGTAGGCGACTAATGGAAGCGAGTA
CGTCTTCCATTCGAACCGGAAGCTTTCTGAGGCGTTTGAAGATGGTAATGTGGACGAAGGAGATAGACTG
AGGAGTTTGTCGAAATCTTGAGGCCGAGGTTCCGTCCAATCAGTCGGGATCGCAAGCTTTGATTCATCCC
GAAGACCAAAGAATGAGAGTGGTAGGTAAAATCTCCCTTCTGTTGCGTCCCCTTTAATGTCCCTAGCAAT
GTTCACCAACTGAAGGGCAGTTCCCATCTCTCGGCTTGCCACTAACACAGCTTCTCTTTCTTCTATGGTG
GCAGGGACCTGACTTGGTGCACTTGCCCAAGAGACATAGACCAATAGCTCGGCGACTGAGCCTGCTACAC
ATAGACCATAGTCCAGCAAGTCAGCTGTGGTCTCGATAGGCGTCTTCCGAGCCTGGACTGCCTCTGTCGA
TAAAGGAAAGATAAGATCAGTGGTGTATCCTCTAAGGAGTTCGTCGAGTGGGTATCGAGGGATCAGCCCT
TGCAACTTAGCGAGCAACCTGAAGGCGAAATGGTATTGAACGGGAACCCTTTCGGTAAGGAATTGAACGA
GCTCGGCAGGCGAGAGCGAAGGAGGAGGCGGGAGGGGATACATTCCCGTGGGTCGGGAAGGGTGCGAAGG
AGGAAGTAAAGGCGAAGAAAGGATCTTGTCAGGTTGCGAAGGGTGTAGCGGGGGCCCAAATAGTAGGGTA
AGAAAATCGGAGACCATGTCAATTGTGGCATGCGGGTTGGAAGATACTTCAGGAGAGTCGATAAGATCAT
CAGTCACCCGGCAGAATGCGTATAGTCCAACCAGCCTCTCCCTAACTTCGCTAGGAAATCCAGCCGAGGC
AACAAAAAAGCTCCGGCTCTTTTCCTCCAACAACTTGACTGCCAGTTCCAAGTCACGTTTTGGCTGAGAA
GAGTATGGTCGGCTGCTAAAAAACAGGGAGAGCACAGGCGGTGTAATGAGGGGAAATGAAGATGGCATCT
TTTTGTTGCCATAAATAGTTCGACCGTGTAGCAGGTATAGGGCCTGAGTATGATCGCAGGCAGACAGACC
CAGAACAATCATTAGATTCGTCAGTAAGAAGAACATAGCTTCCTCAATGGGTAGTACACCTCCAAGCCTC
CACCCTACAATCTTCTCATCGTTGATCGACCAAGAGTCTTGACCGACAGCAACATAATCTACCCAAATCA
GATACACCGTCGGGATCATGATTGCTGCAATAGTTGACTTTGCTCGGCCACTTTTCCAATCGAAAGCATA
TTCGCCTGATAATGCTGCCAAGAGCATGGTAGGTGGGGTGATGAGTAAGGAGAGTGCCCGCATGTAGAAG
TAGTGATCTGTCACGAGCGGGTCGGGCGATGGGCTGGGGTGAGCGGTAAATAGGTAGATAATGGGCAGAG
GGATGAGCGCCTTGAGCGCGAGAGAAAGGGCGGACGATCTAGTCTTGGGAAGCGCGAGAGATGGGAGAAG
GTGCCTAGTTGCCAAGACGTAGACCAAGCCGGTGATTACGGTTTGAATGACAAAGAAAGCGTACTCTTCA
TATGGAACATCTAGAAACGTTCCAAACACGCCTTGGCCACTCTCCGCTGATGGATATGTCCATGCGCCAT
TTCTGATGATCCATGAGTCCCATGGTGTGGTTGCACTAAACGCAATAAATACGAGGATCGATATTTTGTA
GATGTCAAATTTTGTCAAAATCGGGGAAGTGAGCAGACCGAGAAGACCAAGAATTGGGAGAGTATAGATC
AGATGGATCTGGTAATATGCGAGAGCCGTCATCCTAGGTATAGTTTTTTCTCCTTGACGTTAAAGTATAG
AGGTATATTAACAATTTTTTGTTGATACTTTTATTACATTTGAATAAGAAGTAATACAAACCGAAAATGT
TGAAAGTATTAGTTAAAGTGGTTATGCAGTTTTTGCATTTATATATCTGTTAATAGATCAAAAATCATCG
CTTCGCTGATTAATTACCCCAGAAATAAGGCTAAAAAACTAATCGCATTATCATCCGGATCACATACGTA
CCTGTACGATCCTACAGGTTGACCTGTACGATCCTACAGGTTCACCTGTACGATCCTACAGGTGGATCCG
CTGGCGTAATAGCGACCTGTACGATCCTACAGGTACTTATGTTCGACCTTGCGTAAACCTGTACGATCCT
ACAGGTACTTATGTTCGACCTTGCGTAACTTAAGGAATAAAAAACACGCTTTTTCAGTTCGAGTTTATCA
TTATCAATACTGCCATTTCAAAGAATACGTAAATAATTAATAGTAGTGATTTTCCTAACTTTATTTAGTC
AAAAAATTAGCCTTTTAATTCTGCTGTAACCCGTACATGCCCAAAATAGGGGGCGGGTTACACAGAATAT
ATAACATCGTAGGTGTCTGGGTGAACAGTTTATTCCTGGCATCCACTAAATATAATGGAGCCCGCTTTTT
AAGCTGGCATCCAGAAAAAAAAAGAATCCCAGCACCAAAATATTGTTTTCTTCACCAACCATCAGTTCAT
AGGTCCATTCTCTTAGCGCAACTACAGAGAACAGGGGCACAAACAGGCAAAAAACGGGCACAACCTCAAT
GGAGTGATGCAACCTGCCTGGAGTAAATGATGACACAAGGCAATTGACCCACGCATGTATCTATCTCATT
TTCTTACACCTTCTATTACCTTCTGCTCTCTCTGATTTGGAAAAAGCTGAAAAAAAAGGTTGAAACCAGT
TCCCTGAAATTATTCCCCTACTTGACTAATAAGTATATAAAGACGGTAGGTATTGATTGTAATTCTGTAA
ATCTATTTCTTAAACTTCTTAAATTCTACTTTTATAGTTAGTCTTTTTTTTAGTTTTAAAACACCAAGAA
CTTAGTTTCGAATAAACACACATAAACAAACAAAACGCGTATGGGAAAAGAACAAGATCAGGATAAACCC
ACAGCTATCATCGTGGGATGTGGTATCGGTGGAATCGCCACTGCCGCTCGTCTTGCTAAAGAAGGTTTCC
AGGTCACGGTGTTCGAGAAGAACGACTACTCCGGAGGTCGATGCTCTTTAATCGAGCGAGATGGTTATCG
ATTCGATCAGGGGCCCAGTTTGCTGCTCTTGCCAGATCTCTTCAAGCAGACATTCGAAGATTTGGGAGAG
AAGATGGAAGATTGGGTCGATCTCATCAAGTGTGAACCCAACTATGTTTGCCACTTCCACGATGAAGAGA
CTTTCACTCTTTCAACCGACATGGCGTTGCTCAAGCGGGAAGTCGAGCGTTTTGAAGGCAAAGATGGATT
TGATCGGTTCTTGTCGTTTATCCAAGAAGCCCACAGACATTACGAGCTTGCTGTCGTTCACGTCCTGCAG
AAGAACTTCCCTGGCTTCGCAGCATTCTTACGGCTACAGTTCATTGGCCAAATCCTGGCTCTTCACCCCT
TCGAGTCTATCTGGACAAGAGTTTGTCGATATTTCAAGACCGACAGATTACGAAGAGTCTTCTCGTTTGC
AGTGATGTACATGGGTCAAAGCCCATACAGTGCGCCCGGAACATATTCCTTGCTCCAATACACCGAATTG
ACCGAGGGCATCTGGTATCCGAGAGGAGGCTTTTGGCAGGTTCCTAATACTCTTCTTCAGATCGTCAAGC
GCAACAATCCCTCAGCCAAGTTCAATTTCAACGCTCCAGTTTCCCAGGTTCTTCTCTCTCCTGCCAAGGA
CCGAGCGACTGGTGTTCGACTTGAATCCGGCGAGGAACATCACGCCGATGTTGTGATTGTCAATGCTGAC
CTCGTTTACGCCTCCGAGCACTTGATTCCTGACGATGCCAGAAACAAGATTGGCCAACTGGGTGAAGTCA
AGAGAAGTTGGTGGGCTGACTTAGTTGGTGGAAAGAAGCTCAAGGGAAGTTGCAGTAGTTTGAGCTTCTA
CTGGAGCATGGACCGAATCGTGGACGGTCTGGGCGGACACAATATCTTCTTGGCCGAGGACTTCAAGGGA
TCATTCGACACAATCTTCGAGGAGTTGGGTCTCCCAGCCGATCCTTCCTTTTACGTGAACGTTCCCTCGC
GAATCGATCCTTCTGCCGCTCCCGAAGGCAAAGATGCTATCGTCATTCTTGTGCCGTGTGGCCATATCGA
CGCTTCGAACCCTCAAGATTACAACAAGCTTGTTGCTCGGGCAAGGAAGTTTGTGATCCAAACGCTTTCC
GCCAAGCTTGGACTTCCCGACTTTGAAAAAATGATTGTGGCAGAGAAGGTTCACGATGCTCCCTCTTGGG
AGAAAGAATTCAACCTCAAGGACGGAAGCATCTTGGGACTGGCTCACAACTTTATGCAAGTTCTTGGTTT
CAGGCCGAGCACCAGACATCCCAAGTATGACAAGTTGTTCTTTGTCGGGGCTTCGACTCATCCCGGAACT
GGGGTTCCCATCGTCTTGGCTGGAGCCAAGTTAACTGCCAACCAAGTTCTCGAATCCTTTGACCGATCCC
CAGCTCCAGATCCCAATATGTCACTCTCCGTACCATATGGAAAACCTCTCAAATCAAATGGAACGGGTAT
CGATTCTCAGGTCCAGCTGAAGTTCATGGATTTGGAGAGATGGGTATACCTTTTGGTATTGTTGATTGGG
GCCGTGATCGCTCGATCCGTTGGTGTTCTTGCTTTCTGAGCGGCCGCGTGAATTTACTTTAAATCTTGCA
TTTAAATAAATTTTCTTTTTATAGCTTTATGACTTAGTTTCAATTTATATACTATTTTAATGACATTTTC
GATTCATTGATTGAAAGCTTTGTGTTTTTTCTTGATGCGCTATTGCATTGTTCTTGTCTTTTTCGCCACA
TGTAATATCTGTAGTAGATACCTGATACATTGTGGATGCTGAGTGAAATTTTAGTTAATAATGGAGGCGC
TCTTAATAATTTTGGGGATATTGGCTTTTTTTTTTAAAGTTTACAAATGAATTTTTTCCGCCAGGATTTA
ATTAACGCTATTACGCCAGCGGATCCCGACTCACTATAGGGCGAATTGGGTACCGGGCCCCCCCTCGAGT
TTACTCCCTATCAGTGATAGAGAACGTATGTCGAGTTTACTCCCTATCAGTGATAGAGAACGATGTCGAG
TTTACTCCCTATCAGTGATAGAGAACGTATGTCGAGTTTACTCCCTATCAGTGATAGAGAACGTATGTCG
AGTTTACTCCCTATCAGTGATAGAGAACGTATGTCGAGTTTATCCCTATCAGTGATAGAGAACGTATGTC
GAGTTTACTCCCTATCAGTGATAGAGAACGTATGTGGATGATAATGCGATTAGTTTTTTAGCCTTATTTC
TGGGGTAATTAATCAGCGAAGCGATGATTTTTGATCTATTAACAGATATATAAATGCAAAAACTGCATAA
CCACTTTAACTAATACTTTCAACATTTTCGGTTTGTATTACTTCTTATTCAAATGTAATAAAAGTATCAA
CAAAAAATTGTTAATATACCTCTATACTTTAACGTCAAGGAGAAAAAACTATAGCTAGC
[1005 nt withheld, positions 8159-9163]
TGACCCGGGGGCGCGCCGAAATAAATTGAATTGAATTGAAATCGATAGATCAATTTTTTTCTTTTCTCTT
TCCCCATCCTTTACGCTAAAATAATAGTTTATTTTATTTTTTGAATATTTTTTATTTATATACGTATATA
TAGACTATTATTTATCTTTTAATGATTATTAAGATTTTTATTAAAAAAAAATTCGCTCCTCTTTTAATGC
CTTTATGCAGTTTTTTTTTCCCATTCGATATTTCTATGTTCGGGTTCAGCGTATTTTAAGTTTAATAACT
CGAAAATTCTGCGTTCGTTAAAGCTGAGCTCACTAGTTCTAGAGCGGCCGCCACCGCGGTGGAGCTCCAG
CTTTTGTTCCCTTTAGTGAGGGTTAATTGCGCGCTTGGCGTAATCATGGTCATAGCTGTTTCCTGTGTGA
AATTGTTATCCGCTCACAATTCCACACAACATACGAGCCGGAAGCATAAAGTGTAAAGCCTGGGGTGCCT
AATGAGTGAGCTAACTCACATTAATTGCGTTGCGCTCACTGCCCGCTTTCCAGTCGGGAAACCTGTCGTG
CCAGCTGCATTAATGAATCGGCCAACGCGCGGGGAGAGGCGGTTTGCGTATTGGGCGCTCTTCCGCTTCC
TCGCTCACTGACTCGCTGCGCTCGGTCGTTCGGCTGCGGCGAGCGGTATCAGCTCACTCAAAGGCGGTAA
TACGGTTATCCACAGAATCAGGGGATAACGCAGGAAAGAACATGTGAGCAAAAGGCCAGCAAAAGGCCAG
GAACCGTAAAAAGGCCGCGTTGCTGGCGTTTTTCCATAGGCTCCGCCCCCCTGACGAGCATCACAAAAAT
CGACGCTCAAGTCAGAGGTGGCGAAACCCGACAGGACTATAAAGATACCAGGCGTTTCCCCCTGGAAGCT
CCCTCGTGCGCTCTCCTGTTCCGACCCTGCCGCTTACCGGATACCTGTCCGCCTTTCTCCCTTCGGGAAG
CGTGGCGCTTTCTCATAGCTCACGCTGTAGGTATCTCAGTTCGGTGTAGGTCGTTCGCTCCAAGCTGGGC
TGTGTGCACGAACCCCCCGTTCAGCCCGACCGCTGCGCCTTATCCGGTAACTATCGTCTTGAGTCCAACC
CGGTAAGACACGACTTATCGCCACTGGCAGCAGCCACTGGTAACAGGATTAGCAGAGCGAGGTATGTAGG
CGGTGCTACAGAGTTCTTGAAGTGGTGGCCTAACTACGGCTACACTAGAAGAACAGTATTTGGTATCTGC
GCTCTGCTGAAGCCAGTTACCTTCGGAAAAAGAGTTGGTAGCTCTTGATCCGGCAAACAAACCACCGCTG
GTAGCGGTGGTTTTTTTGTTTGCAAGCAGCAGATTACGCGCAGAAAAAAAGGATCTCAAGAAGATCCTTT
GATCTTTTCTACGGGGTCTGACGCTCAGTGGAACGAAAACTCACGTTAAGGGATTTTGGTCATGAGATTA
TCAAAAAGGATCTTCACCTAGATCCTTTTAAATTAAAAATGAAGTTTTAAATCAATCTAAAGTATATATG
AGTAAACTTGGTCTGACAGTTACCAATGCTTAATCAGTGAGGCACCTATCTCAGCGATCTGTCTATTTCG
TTCATCCATAGTTGCCTGACTCCCCGTCGTGTAGATAACTACGATACGGGAGGGCTTACCATCTGGCCCC
AGTGCTGCAATGATACCGCGAGACCCACGCTCACCGGCTCCAGATTTATCAGCAATAAACCAGCCAGCCG
GAAGGGCCGAGCGCAGAAGTGGTCCTGCAACTTTATCCGCCTCCATCCAGTCTATTAATTGTTGCCGGGA
AGCTAGAGTAAGTAGTTCGCCAGTTAATAGTTTGCGCAACGTTGTTGCCATTGCTACAGGCATCGTGGTG
TCACGCTCGTCGTTTGGTATGGCTTCATTCAGCTCCGGTTCCCAACGATCAAGGCGAGTTACATGATCCC
CCATGTTGTGCAAAAAAGCGGTTAGCTCCTTCGGTCCTCCGATCGTTGTCAGAAGTAAGTTGGCCGCAGT
GTTATCACTCATGGTTATGGCAGCACTGCATAATTCTCTTACTGTCATGCCATCCGTAAGATGCTTTTCT
GTGACTGGTGAGTACTCAACCAAGTCATTCTGAGAATAGTGTATGCGGCGACCGAGTTGCTCTTGCCCGG
CGTCAATACGGGATAATACCGCGCCACATAGCAGAACTTTAAAAGTGCTCATCATTGGAAAACGTTCTTC
GGGGCGAAAACTCTCAAGGATCTTACCGCTGTTGAGATCCAGTTCGATGTAACCCACTCGTGCACCCAAC
TGATCTTCAGCATCTTTTACTTTCACCAGCGTTTCTGGGTGAGCAAAAACAGGAAGGCAAAATGCCGCAA
AAAAGGGAATAAGGGCGACACGGAAATGTTGAATACTCATACTCTTCCTTTTTCAATATTATTGAAGCAT
TTATCAGGGTTATTGTCTCATGAGCGGATACATATTTGAATGTATTTAGAAAAATAAACAAATAGGGGTT
CCGCGCACATTTCCCCGAAAAGTGCCACCTGGGTCCTTTTCATCACGTGCTATAAAAATAATTATAATTT
AAATTTTTTAATATAAATATATAAATTAAAAATAGAAAGTAAAAAAAGAAATTAAAGAAAAAATAGTTTT
TGTTTTCCGAAGATGTAAAAGACTCTAGGGGGATCGCCAACAAATACTACCTTTTATCTTGCTCTTCCTG
CTCTCAGGTATTAATGCCGAATTGTTTCATCTTGTCTGTGTAGAAGACCACACACGAAAATCCTGTGATT
TTACATTTTACTTATCGTTAATCGAATGTATATCTATTTAATCTGCTTTTCTTGTCTAATAAATATATAT
GTAAAGTACGCTTTTTGTTGAAATTTTTTAAACCTTTGTTTATTTTTTTTTCTTCATTCCGTAACTCTTC
TACCTTCTTTATTTACTTTCTAAAATCCAAATACAAAACATAAAAATAAATAAACACAGAGTAAATTCCC
AAATTATTCCATCATTAAAAGATACGAGGCGCGTGTAAGTTACAGGCAAGCGATCCGTCTAAGAAACCAT
TATTATCATGACATTAACCTATAAAAATAGGCGTATCACGAGGCCCTTTCGTC
